Addgene plasmid #56314: Citrine-CytERM-N-17
Purpose: Localization: Endoplasmic Reticulum, Excitation: 516, Emission: 529
Depositing lab: Michael Davidson. Depositing organization: Florida State University, Tallahassee.
Backbone
  Vector backbone: Citrine-N1
  Backbone size w/o insert (bp): 4750
  Vector type: Mammalian Expression
  Selectable markers: Neomycin (select with G418)
Growth in bacteria
  Bacterial resistance: Kanamycin, 50 μg/mL
  Growth temperature: 37°C
  Growth strain: DH5alpha
  Copy number: High Copy
Gene/Insert
  Gene/Insert name: CytERM (alt names: Cytochrome p450; NM_001171120.1)
  Promoter: CMV
  Tag / fusion protein: Citrine (C terminal on backbone)
  Cloning method: Unknown
  Sequencing primers: 5′ CMV-F; 3′ SV40pA-R
Terms and licenses: Academic/Nonprofit Terms; Industry Terms
Depositor comments: Cytochrome p450 . Excitation = 516; Emission = 529
How to cite: Citrine-CytERM-N-17 was a gift from Michael Davidson (Addgene plasmid # 56314 ; http://n2t.net/addgene:56314 ; RRID:Addgene_56314)
