[The description below was written by a language model from this plasmid's Addgene catalogue record and pLannotate feature annotations shown in this document.]
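Description:
Citrine-CytERM-N-17 is a mammalian expression plasmid built on the Citrine-N1 backbone, an N1-type fluorescent protein fusion vector in which the gene of interest sits upstream of the fluorophore. It replicates in E. coli at high copy from a ColE1/pUC-type origin and also carries an f1 phage origin. A single NeoR/KanR (Tn5 aminoglycoside phosphotransferase) gene serves both hosts. The bacterial AmpR (bla) promoter drives it for kanamycin selection in E. coli, and the SV40 enhancer/early promoter drives it for G418 selection of transfected mammalian cells, with an HSV TK polyadenylation signal terminating the cassette. Several other annotations are short fragments (RSF ori, ble, bGH poly(A), SV40 large T antigen) and probably reflect residual backbone sequence or partial matches rather than functional elements.

The payload is a short piece of cytochrome P450, called CytERM. The feature table annotates it as a roughly 87 bp fragment matching rabbit CYP2C1, lying between remnants of the multiple cloning site. This segment is followed by the coding sequence for Citrine, a yellow fluorescent protein derived from Aequorea victoria, so that Citrine forms the C-terminal part of the fusion. The "17" in the name may denote the linker length, but the record does not say so. Expression is driven by the human CMV immediate early enhancer and promoter and terminated by the SV40 poly(A) signal. The P450 fragment acts as an endoplasmic reticulum targeting sequence. The construct therefore serves as a yellow ER marker for fluorescence imaging in mammalian cells, with recorded excitation at 516 nm and emission at 529 nm.
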