Features (pLannotate 1.2.2; 17 found; start..end, strand, type, name):
     43..102     +  rep_origin     RSF ori (fragment): Plasmids containing the RSF 1030 origin of replication can be propagated in E. coli cells that contain additional plasmids with compatible origins.
    170..473     +  enhancer       CMV enhancer: human cytomegalovirus immediate early enhancer
    474..677     +  promoter       CMV promoter: human cytomegalovirus (CMV) immediate early promoter
    700..723     +  misc_feature   MCS (fragment): multiple cloning site
    767..853     +  CDS            CYP2C1 (fragment): CP2C1_RABIT - Experimental evidence at protein level: Swiss-Prot protein existence level 1. Cytochromes P450 are a group of heme-thiolate monooxygenases. In liver microsomes, this enzyme is involved in an NADPH-dependent electron transport pathway. It oxidizes a variety of structurally unrelated compounds, including steroids, fatty acids, and xenobiotics. From Oryctolagus cuniculus (Rabbit).
    848..891     +  misc_feature   MCS (fragment): multiple cloning site
    905..1621    +  CDS            Citrine: Citrine is a basic (constitutively fluorescent) yellow fluorescent protein published in 2001, derived from Aequorea victoria. It has moderate acid sensitivity.
   1640..1723    +  CDS            large T antigen (fragment): large T antigen from SV40 (simian virus 40)
   1746..1867    +  polyA_signal   SV40 poly(A) signal: SV40 polyadenylation signal
   1901..2329    -  rep_origin     f1 ori (sequence partly withheld): f1 bacteriophage origin of replication; arrow indicates direction of (+) strand synthesis
   2356..2460    +  promoter       AmpR promoter: bla
   2462..2819    +  promoter       SV40 promoter: SV40 enhancer and early promoter
   2854..3648    +  CDS            NeoR/KanR: aminoglycoside phosphotransferase from Tn5; aph(3')-II (or nptII); confers resistance to neomycin, kanamycin, and G418 (Geneticin®)
   3669..3821    +  CDS            ble (fragment): BLE_KLEPN - Experimental evidence at protein level: Swiss-Prot protein existence level 1. Binding protein with a strong affinity to the bleomycin family of antibiotics. Binds to CL990; an antimitotic-antibiotic compound. From Klebsiella pneumoniae.
   3880..3927    +  polyA_signal   HSV TK poly(A) signal: herpes simplex virus thymidine kinase polyadenylation signal (Cole and Stacy, 1985)
   4018..4034    -  polyA_signal   bGH poly(A) signal (fragment): bovine growth hormone polyadenylation signal
   4256..4844    +  rep_origin     ori: high-copy-number ColE1/pMB1/pBR322/pUC origin of replication
>Addgene plasmid #56314 | Citrine-CytERM-N-17 | addgene full sequence | sequence record 232230 | Addgene NGS Result
CAGCAACGCGGCCTTTTTACGGTTCCTGGCCTTTTGCTGGCCTTTTGCTCACATGTTCTTTCCTGCGTTA
TCCCCTGATTCTGTGGATAACCGTATTACCGCCATGCATTAGTTATTAATAGTAATCAATTACGGGGTCA
TTAGTTCATAGCCCATATATGGAGTTCCGCGTTACATAACTTACGGTAAATGGCCCGCCTGGCTGACCGC
CCAACGACCCCCGCCCATTGACGTCAATAATGACGTATGTTCCCATAGTAACGCCAATAGGGACTTTCCA
TTGACGTCAATGGGTGGAGTATTTACGGTAAACTGCCCACTTGGCAGTACATCAAGTGTATCATATGCCA
AGTACGCCCCCTATTGACGTCAATGACGGTAAATGGCCCGCCTGGCATTATGCCCAGTACATGACCTTAT
GGGACTTTCCTACTTGGCAGTACATCTACGTATTAGTCATCGCTATTACCATGGTGATGCGGTTTTGGCA
GTACATCAATGGGCGTGGATAGCGGTTTGACTCACGGGGATTTCCAAGTCTCCACCCCATTGACGTCAAT
GGGAGTTTGTTTTGGCACCAAAATCAACGGGACTTTCCAAAATGTCGTAACAACTCCGCCCCATTGACGC
AAATGGGCGGTAGGCGTGTACGGTGGGAGGTCTATATAAGCAGAGCTGGTTTAGTGAACCGTCAGATCCG
CTAGCGCTACCGGACTCAGATCTGGTACCCCTTGCAGCTTCCAGTTGTCAGGAAGAGAAGGCTCCCATGG
ATCCTGTGGTGGTGCTGGGGCTCTGTCTCTCCTGTTTGCTTCTCCTTTCACTCTGGAAACAGAGCTATGG
GGGAGGGAAGCTTCGAATTCTGCAGTCGACGGTACCGCGGGCCCGGGATCCACCGGTCGCCACCATGGTG
AGCAAGGGCGAGGAGCTGTTCACCGGGGTGGTGCCCATCCTGGTCGAGCTGGACGGCGACGTAAACGGCC
ACAAGTTCAGCGTGTCCGGCGAGGGCGAGGGCGATGCCACCTACGGCAAGCTGACCCTGAAGTTCATCTG
CACCACCGGCAAGCTGCCCGTGCCCTGGCCCACCCTCGTGACCACCTTCGGCTACGGCCTGATGTGCTTC
GCCCGCTACCCCGACCACATGAAGCAGCACGACTTCTTCAAGTCCGCCATGCCCGAAGGCTACGTCCAGG
AGCGCACCATCTTCTTCAAGGACGACGGCAACTACAAGACCCGCGCCGAGGTGAAGTTCGAGGGCGACAC
CCTGGTGAACCGCATCGAGCTGAAGGGCATCGACTTCAAGGAGGACGGCAACATCCTGGGGCACAAGCTG
GAGTACAACTACAACAGCCACAACGTCTATATCATGGCCGACAAGCAGAAGAACGGCATCAAGGTGAACT
TCAAGATCCGCCACAACATCGAGGACGGCAGCGTGCAGCTCGCCGACCACTACCAGCAGAACACCCCCAT
CGGCGACGGCCCCGTGCTGCTGCCCGACAACCACTACCTGAGCTACCAGTCCGCCCTGAGCAAAGACCCC
AACGAGAAGCGCGATCACATGGTCCTGCTGGAGTTCGTGACCGCCGCCGGGATCACTCTCGGCATGGACG
AGCTGTACAAGTAAGCGGCCGCGACTCTAGATCATAATCAGCCATACCACATTTGTAGAGGTTTTACTTG
CTTTAAAAAACCTCCCACACCTCCCCCTGAACCTGAAACATAAAATGAATGCAATTGTTGTTGTTAACTT
GTTTATTGCAGCTTATAATGGTTACAAATAAAGCAATAGCATCACAAATTTCACAAATAAAGCATTTTTT
TCACTGCATTCTAGTTGTGGTTTGTCCAAACTCATCAATGTATCTTAAGGCGTAAATTGTAAGCGTTAAT
ATTTTGTTAAAATTCGCGTTAAATTTTTGTTAAATCAGCTCATTTTTTAACCAATAGGCCGAAATCGGCA
AAATCCCTTATAAATCAAAAGAATAGACCGAGATAGGGT
[37 nt withheld, positions 2000-2036]
AAAGAACGTGGACTCCAACGTCAAAGG
[49 nt withheld, positions 2064-2112]
T
[91 nt withheld, positions 2114-2204]
G
[124 nt withheld, positions 2206-2329]
CAGGTGGCACTTTTCGGGGAAATGTGCGCGGAACCCCTATTTGTTTATTTTTCTAAATACATTCAAATAT
GTATCCGCTCATGAGACAATAACCCTGATAAATGCTTCAATAATATTGAAAAAGGAAGAGTCCTGAGGCG
GAAAGAACCAGCTGTGGAATGTGTGTCAGTTAGGGTGTGGAAAGTCCCCAGGCTCCCCAGCAGGCAGAAG
TATGCAAAGCATGCATCTCAATTAGTCAGCAACCAGGTGTGGAAAGTCCCCAGGCTCCCCAGCAGGCAGA
AGTATGCAAAGCATGCATCTCAATTAGTCAGCAACCATAGTCCCGCCCCTAACTCCGCCCATCCCGCCCC
TAACTCCGCCCAGTTCCGCCCATTCTCCGCCCCATGGCTGACTAATTTTTTTTATTTATGCAGAGGCCGA
GGCCGCCTCGGCCTCTGAGCTATTCCAGAAGTAGTGAGGAGGCTTTTTTGGAGGCCTAGGCTTTTGCAAA
GATCGATCAAGAGACAGGATGAGGATCGTTTCGCATGATTGAACAAGATGGATTGCACGCAGGTTCTCCG
GCCGCTTGGGTGGAGAGGCTATTCGGCTATGACTGGGCACAACAGACAATCGGCTGCTCTGATGCCGCCG
TGTTCCGGCTGTCAGCGCAGGGGCGCCCGGTTCTTTTTGTCAAGACCGACCTGTCCGGTGCCCTGAATGA
ACTGCAAGACGAGGCAGCGCGGCTATCGTGGCTGGCCACGACGGGCGTTCCTTGCGCAGCTGTGCTCGAC
GTTGTCACTGAAGCGGGAAGGGACTGGCTGCTATTGGGCGAAGTGCCGGGGCAGGATCTCCTGTCATCTC
ACCTTGCTCCTGCCGAGAAAGTATCCATCATGGCTGATGCAATGCGGCGGCTGCATACGCTTGATCCGGC
TACCTGCCCATTCGACCACCAAGCGAAACATCGCATCGAGCGAGCACGTACTCGGATGGAAGCCGGTCTT
GTCGATCAGGATGATCTGGACGAAGAGCATCAGGGGCTCGCGCCAGCCGAACTGTTCGCCAGGCTCAAGG
CGAGCATGCCCGACGGCGAGGATCTCGTCGTGACCCATGGCGATGCCTGCTTGCCGAATATCATGGTGGA
AAATGGCCGCTTTTCTGGATTCATCGACTGTGGCCGGCTGGGTGTGGCGGACCGCTATCAGGACATAGCG
TTGGCTACCCGTGATATTGCTGAAGAGCTTGGCGGCGAATGGGCTGACCGCTTCCTCGTGCTTTACGGTA
TCGCCGCTCCCGATTCGCAGCGCATCGCCTTCTATCGCCTTCTTGACGAGTTCTTCTGAGCGGGACTCTG
GGGTTCGAAATGACCGACCAAGCGACGCCCAACCTGCCATCACGAGATTTCGATTCCACCGCCGCCTTCT
ATGAAAGGTTGGGCTTCGGAATCGTTTTCCGGGACGCCGGCTGGATGATCCTCCAGCGCGGGGATCTCAT
GCTGGAGTTCTTCGCCCACCCTAGGGGGAGGCTAACTGAAACACGGAAGGAGACAATACCGGAAGGAACC
CGCGCTATGACGGCAATAAAAAGACAGAATAAAACGCACGGTGTTGGGTCGTTTGTTCATAAACGCGGGG
TTCGGTCCCAGGGCTGGCACTCTGTCGATACCCCACCGAGACCCCATTGGGGCCAATACGCCCGCGTTTC
TTCCTTTTCCCCACCCCACCCCCCAAGTTCGGGTGAAGGCCCAGGGCTCGCAGCCAACGTCGGGGCGGCA
GGCCCTGCCATAGCCTCAGGTTACTCATATATACTTTAGATTGATTTAAAACTTCATTTTTAATTTAAAA
GGATCTAGGTGAAGATCCTTTTTGATAATCTCATGACCAAAATCCCTTAACGTGAGTTTTCGTTCCACTG
AGCGTCAGACCCCGTAGAAAAGATCAAAGGATCTTCTTGAGATCCTTTTTTTCTGCGCGTAATCTGCTGC
TTGCAAACAAAAAAACCACCGCTACCAGCGGTGGTTTGTTTGCCGGATCAAGAGCTACCAACTCTTTTTC
CGAAGGTAACTGGCTTCAGCAGAGCGCAGATACCAAATACTGTTCTTCTAGTGTAGCCGTAGTTAGGCCA
CCACTTCAAGAACTCTGTAGCACCGCCTACATACCTCGCTCTGCTAATCCTGTTACCAGTGGCTGCTGCC
AGTGGCGATAAGTCGTGTCTTACCGGGTTGGACTCAAGACGATAGTTACCGGATAAGGCGCAGCGGTCGG
GCTGAACGGGGGGTTCGTGCACACAGCCCAGCTTGGAGCGAACGACCTACACCGAACTGAGATACCTACA
GCGTGAGCTATGAGAAAGCGCCACGCTTCCCGAAGGGAGAAAGGCGGACAGGTATCCGGTAAGCGGCAGG
GTCGGAACAGGAGAGCGCACGAGGGAGCTTCCAGGGGGAAACGCCTGGTATCTTTATAGTCCTGTCGGGT
TTCGCCACCTCTGACTTGAGCGTCGATTTTTGTGATGCTCGTCAGGGGGGCGGAGCCTATGGAAAAACGC
